Addgene plasmid #111175: LT3REVIN
Purpose: Tet-regulated miR-E (miR-30 variant)-based RNAi
Depositing lab: Johannes Zuber. Depositing organization: Research Institute of Molecular Pathology (IMP). Publication: An optimized microRNA backbone for effective single-copy RNAi. Fellmann C, Hoffmann T, Sridhar V, Hopfgartner B, Muhar M, Roth M, Lai DY, Barbosa IA, Kwon JS, Guan Y, Sinha N, Zuber J. Cell Rep. 2013 Dec 26;5(6):1704-13. doi: 10.1016/j.celrep.2013.11.020. Epub 2013 Dec 12. PubMed 24332856.
Backbone
  Vector backbone: pRRL
  Vector type: Lentiviral
  Selectable markers: Neomycin (select with G418)
Growth in bacteria
  Bacterial resistance: Ampicillin, 100 μg/mL
  Growth temperature: 37°C
  Growth strain: NEB Stable
  Growth instructions: Please note that this plasmid is prone to recombination. Test 3-5 colonies to ensure the full plasmid is stored.
  Copy number: High Copy
Gene/Insert
  Gene/Insert name: miR-E (miR-30 variant) (alt name: T3G-DsRed-(miR-E)-PGK-Venus-IRES-Neo)
  gRNA/shRNA sequence: Ren.713
  Species: H. sapiens (human)
  Mutation: WT
  Promoter: T3G
  Cloning method: Restriction Enzyme; 5′ cloning site Unknown (unknown if destroyed); 3′ cloning site Unknown (unknown if destroyed)
  Sequencing primers: 5′ DsRed1-C; 3′ MSCV-rev
Terms and licenses: Academic/Nonprofit Terms; Industry Terms: Not Available to Industry
How to cite: LT3REVIN was a gift from Johannes Zuber (Addgene plasmid # 111175 ; http://n2t.net/addgene:111175 ; RRID:Addgene_111175)
