[The description below was written by a language model from this plasmid's Addgene catalogue record and pLannotate feature annotations shown in this document.]
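Description:
LT3REVIN is a self-inactivating, third-generation-style lentiviral vector on the pRRL backbone, built for tetracycline-regulated RNAi using the miR-E backbone, an optimized variant of the human miR-30 microRNA scaffold. In bacteria it is maintained through a high-copy ColE1/pUC-type origin with ampicillin selection. An f1 origin and remnants of a lac/T7/T3 cloning region are also present. The record notes that the plasmid is prone to recombination, as is common for LTR-containing vectors. The viral genome is transcribed from a chimeric RSV promoter fused to a truncated HIV-1 5' LTR. It carries the Ψ packaging signal with a gag fragment, the RRE for Rev-dependent export, the cPPT/CTS, a WPRE to boost transcript expression, and a ΔU3 3' LTR followed by an SV40 polyadenylation signal and SV40 origin.

The payload follows the layout T3G-DsRed-miR-E-PGK-Venus-IRES-Neo. The third-generation Tet-responsive promoter (TRE3G) drives a DsRed coding sequence, annotated as DsRed2. The miR-E shRNA cassette sits in the 3' untranslated region of this transcript, where the feature table annotates only the 3' miR-30a flanking sequence. Red fluorescence therefore reports induction of the shRNA transcript. The deposited version carries Ren.713, an shRNA whose name suggests it targets Renilla luciferase, the kind of hairpin generally used as a neutral control. A separate constitutive mouse PGK promoter expresses Venus and, through an EMCV IRES, the neomycin resistance gene, so transduced cells can be tracked by yellow fluorescence and selected with G418. No Tet transactivator is annotated in the vector, so one must presumably be supplied by the target cells for doxycycline-controlled, reversible knockdown.
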