Features (pLannotate 1.2.2; 30 found; start..end, strand, type, name):
    215..315     +  CDS            Rev (fragment): human immunodeficiency virus 1 (HIV-1) Rev protein; rev; enhances nuclear export of unspliced and incompletely spliced viral mRNAs
    334..451     +  misc_feature   cPPT/CTS: central polypurine tract and central termination sequence of HIV-1
    469..847     +  promoter       TRE3G promoter: 3rd-generation Tet-responsive promoter that can be activated by binding of Tet-On® 3G
    871..1548    +  CDS            DsRed2: improved tetrameric variant of DsRed fluorescent protein mammalian codon-optimized
   1774..1900    +  ncRNA          3' miR-30a: sequence downstream of the 71-nt precursor of the human miR-30a microRNA (Zeng et al., 2002) miRNA
   1925..2424    +  promoter       PGK promoter: mouse phosphoglycerate kinase 1 promoter
   2447..3166    +  CDS            Venus: yellow fluorescent protein (YFP) with fast and efficient maturation (Nagai et al., 2002) mammalian codon-optimized
   3294..3756    +  misc_feature   IRES: internal ribosome entry site (IRES) of the encephalomyocarditis virus (EMCV)
   3772..4566    +  CDS            NeoR/KanR: aminoglycoside phosphotransferase from Tn5; aph(3')-II (or nptII); confers resistance to neomycin, kanamycin, and G418 (Geneticin®)
   4596..5184    +  misc_feature   WPRE: woodchuck hepatitis virus posttranscriptional regulatory element
   5201..5389    +  CDS            nef (fragment): NEF_HV1Z2 - Experimental evidence at protein level: Swiss-Prot protein existence level 1. Extracellular Nef protein targets CD4(+) T-lymphocytes for apoptosis by interacting with CXCR4 surface receptors. From Human immunodeficiency virus type 1 group M subtype D (isolate Z2/CDC-Z34) (HIV-1).
   5391..5624    +  LTR            3' LTR (ΔU3): self-inactivating 3' long terminal repeat (LTR) from HIV-1
   5696..5817    +  polyA_signal   SV40 poly(A) signal: SV40 polyadenylation signal
   5836..5971    +  rep_origin     SV40 ori: SV40 origin of replication
   5992..6010    -  promoter       T7 promoter: promoter for bacteriophage T7 RNA polymerase
   6018..6173    +  CDS            lacZα (fragment): LacZα fragment of β-galactosidase; lacZ fragment
   6178..6606    +  rep_origin     f1 ori (sequence partly withheld): f1 bacteriophage origin of replication; arrow indicates direction of (+) strand synthesis
   6659..6763    +  promoter       AmpR promoter: bla
   6764..7624    +  CDS            AmpR: β-lactamase; bla; confers resistance to ampicillin, carbenicillin, and related antibiotics
   7795..8383    +  rep_origin     ori: high-copy-number ColE1/pMB1/pBR322/pUC origin of replication
   8566..8658    +  CDS            lacI (fragment): lac repressor; lacI; The lac repressor binds to the lac operator to inhibit transcription in E. coli. This inhibition can be relieved by adding lactose or isopropyl-β-D-thiogalactopyranoside (IPTG).
   8671..8692    +  protein_bind   CAP binding site: CAP binding activates transcription in the presence of cAMP. E. coli catabolite activator protein
   8707..8737    +  promoter       lac promoter: promoter for the E. coli lac operon
   8745..8761    +  protein_bind   lac operator: The lac repressor binds to the lac operator to inhibit transcription in E. coli. This inhibition can be relieved by adding lactose or isopropyl-β-D-thiogalactopyranoside (IPTG). lac repressor encoded by lacI
   8806..8824    +  promoter       T3 promoter: promoter for bacteriophage T3 RNA polymerase
   8852..9078    +  promoter       RSV promoter: Rous sarcoma virus enhancer/promoter
   9079..9259    +  LTR            5' LTR (truncated): truncated 5' long terminal repeat (LTR) from HIV-1
   9306..9431    +  misc_feature   HIV-1 Ψ: packaging signal of human immunodeficiency virus type 1
   9415..9778    +  CDS            HIV-1 gag (fragment): gag protein from human immunodeficiency virus 1; gag
   9924..10157   +  misc_feature   RRE: The Rev response element (RRE) of HIV-1 allows for Rev-dependent mRNA export from the nucleus to the cytoplasm.
>Addgene plasmid #111175 | LT3REVIN | addgene full sequence | sequence record 211560 | Addgene NGS Result
AGAATCGCAAAACCAGCAAGAAAAGAATGAACAAGAATTATTGGAATTAGATAAATGGGCAAGTTTGTGG
AATTGGTTTAACATAACAAATTGGCTGTGGTATATAAAATTATTCATAATGATAGTAGGAGGCTTGGTAG
GTTTAAGAATAGTTTTTGCTGTACTTTCTATAGTGAATAGAGTTAGGCAGGGATATTCACCATTATCGTT
TCAGACCCACCTCCCAACCCCGAGGGGACCCGACAGGCCCGAAGGAATAGAAGAAGAAGGTGGAGAGAGA
GACAGAGACAGATCCATTCGATTAGTGAACGGATCTCGACGGTATCGGTTAACTTTTAAAAGAAAAGGGG
GGATTGGGGGGTACAGTGCAGGGGAAAGAATAGTAGACATAATAGCAACAGACATACAAACTAAAGAATT
ACAAAAACAAATTACAAAAATTCAAAATTTTATCGATCCTCTAGATTCGAGTTTACTCCCTATCAGTGAT
AGAGAACGTATGAAGAGTTTACTCCCTATCAGTGATAGAGAACGTATGCAGACTTTACTCCCTATCAGTG
ATAGAGAACGTATAAGGAGTTTACTCCCTATCAGTGATAGAGAACGTATGACCAGTTTACTCCCTATCAG
TGATAGAGAACGTATCTACAGTTTACTCCCTATCAGTGATAGAGAACGTATATCCAGTTTACTCCCTATC
AGTGATAGAGAACGTATAAGCTTTAGGCGTGTACGGTGGGCGCCTATAAAAGCAGAGCTCGTTTAGTGAA
CCGTCAGATCGCCTGGAGCAATTCCACAACACTTTTGTCTTATACCAACTTTCCGTACCACTTCCTACCC
TCGTAAAGTCGAGCTTGCGTTGGATCCACCATGGCCTCCTCCGAGAACGTCATCACCGAGTTCATGCGCT
TCAAGGTGCGCATGGAGGGCACCGTGAACGGCCACGAGTTCGAGATCGAGGGCGAGGGCGAGGGCCGCCC
CTACGAGGGCCACAACACCGTGAAGCTGAAGGTGACCAAGGGCGGCCCCCTGCCCTTCGCCTGGGACATC
CTGTCCCCCCAGTTCCAGTACGGCTCCAAGGTGTACGTGAAGCACCCCGCCGACATCCCCGACTACAAGA
AGCTGTCCTTCCCCGAGGGCTTCAAGTGGGAGCGCGTGATGAACTTCGAGGACGGCGGCGTGGCGACCGT
GACCCAGGACTCCTCCCTGCAGGACGGCTGCTTCATCTACAAGGTGAAGTTCATCGGCGTGAACTTCCCC
TCCGACGGCCCCGTGATGCAGAAGAAGACCATGGGCTGGGAGGCCTCCACCGAGCGCCTGTACCCCCGCG
ACGGCGTGCTGAAGGGCGAGACCCACAAGGCCCTGAAGCTGAAGGACGGCGGCCACTACCTGGTGGAGTT
CAAGTCCATCTACATGGCCAAGAAGCCCGTGCAGCTGCCCGGCTACTACTACGTGGACGCCAAGCTGGAC
ATCACCTCCCACAACGAGGACTACACCATCGTGGAGCAGTACGAGCGCACCGAGGGCCGCCACCACCTGT
TCCTGTAGCGGCCGCCTCGACTAGGGATAACAGGGTAATTGTTTGAATGAGGCTTCAGTACTTTACAGAA
TCGTTGCCTGCACATCTTGGAAACACTTGCTGGGATTACTTCGACTTCTTAACCCAACAGAAGGCTCGAG
AAGGTATATTGCTGTTGACAGTGAGCGCAGGAATTATAATGCTTATCTATAGTGAAGCCACAGATGTATA
GATAAGCATTATAATTCCTATGCCTACTGCCTCGGACTTCAAGGGGCTAGAATTCGAGCAATTATCTTGT
TTACTAAAACTGAATACCTTGCTATCTCTTTGATACATTTTTACAAAGCTGAATTAAAATGGTATAAATT
AAATCACTTTTTTCAATTGACGCGTAATTCTACCGGGTAGGGGAGGCGCTTTTCCCAAGGCAGTCTGGAG
CATGCGCTTTAGCAGCCCCGCTGGGCACTTGGCGCTACACAAGTGGCCTCTGGCCTCGCACACATTCCAC
ATCCACCGGTAGGCGCCAACCGGCTCCGTTCTTTGGTGGCCCCTTCGCGCCACCTTCTACTCCTCCCCTA
GTCAGGAAGTTCCCCCCCGCCCCGCAGCTCGCGTCGTGCAGGACGTGACAAATGGAAGTAGCACGTCTCA
CTAGTCTCGTGCAGATGGACAGCACCGCTGAGCAATGGAAGCGGGTAGGCCTTTGGGGCAGCGGCCAATA
GCAGCTTTGCTCCTTCGCTTTCTGGGCTCAGAGGCTGGGAAGGGGTGGGTCCGGGGGCGGGCTCAGGGGC
GGGCTCAGGGGCGGGGCGGGCGCCCGAAGGTCCTCCGGAGGCCCGGCATTCTGCACGCTTCAAAAGCGCA
CGTCTGCCGCGCTGTTCTCCTCTTCCTCATCTCCGGGCCTTTCGACCTGCAGCCCAAGCTTCCACCATGG
TGAGCAAGGGCGAGGAGCTGTTCACCGGGGTGGTGCCCATCCTGGTCGAGCTGGACGGCGACGTAAACGG
CCACAAGTTCAGCGTGTCCGGCGAGGGCGAGGGCGATGCCACCTACGGCAAGCTGACCCTGAAGCTGATC
TGCACCACCGGCAAGCTGCCCGTGCCCTGGCCCACCCTCGTGACCACCCTGGGCTACGGCCTGCAGTGCT
TCGCCCGCTACCCCGACCACATGAAGCAGCACGACTTCTTCAAGTCCGCCATGCCCGAAGGCTACGTCCA
GGAGCGCACCATCTTCTTCAAGGACGACGGCAACTACAAGACCCGCGCCGAGGTGAAGTTCGAGGGCGAC
ACCCTGGTGAACCGCATCGAGCTGAAGGGCATCGACTTCAAGGAGGACGGCAACATCCTGGGGCACAAGC
TGGAGTACAACTACAACAGCCACAACGTCTATATCACCGCCGACAAGCAGAAGAACGGCATCAAGGCCAA
CTTCAAGATCCGCCACAACATCGAGGACGGCGGCGTGCAGCTCGCCGACCACTACCAGCAGAACACCCCC
ATCGGCGACGGCCCCGTGCTGCTGCCCGACAACCACTACCTGAGCTACCAGTCCGCCCTGAGCAAAGACC
CCAACGAGAAGCGCGATCACATGGTCCTGCTGGAGTTCGTGACCGCCGCCGGGATCACTCTCGGCATGGA
CGAGCTGTACAAGTAAGAATTGTTCAATTCCGCCCCTCTCCCCCCCCCCCCCCTAACGTTACTGGCCGAA
GCCGCTTGGAATAAGGCCGGTGTGCGTTTGTCTATATGTTATTTTCCACCATATTGCCGTCTTTTGGCAA
TGTGAGGGCCCGGAAACCTGGCCCTGTCTTCTTGACGAGCATTCCTAGGGGTCTTTCCCCTCTCGCCAAA
GGAATGCAAGGTCTGTTGAATGTCGTGAAGGAAGCAGTTCCTCTGGAAGCTTCTTGAAGACAAACAACGT
CTGTAGCGACCCTTTGCAGGCAGCGGAACCCCCCACCTGGCGACAGGTGCCTCTGCGGCCAAAAGCCACG
TGTATAAGATACACCTGCAAAGGCGGCACAACCCCAGTGCCACGTTGTGAGTTGGATAGTTGTGGAAAGA
GTCAAATGGCTCTCCTCAAGCGTATTCAACAAGGGGCTGAAGGATGCCCAGAAGGTACCCCATTGTATGG
GATCTGATCTGGGGCCTCGGTGCACATGCTTTACATGTGTTTAGTCGAGGTTAAAAAAACGTCTAGGCCC
CCCGAACCACGGGGACGTGGTTTTCCTTTGAAAAACACGATGATAAGCTTACCGGTCCACCATGATTGAA
CAAGATGGATTGCACGCAGGTTCTCCGGCCGCTTGGGTGGAGAGGCTATTCGGCTATGACTGGGCACAAC
AGACAATCGGCTGCTCTGATGCCGCCGTGTTCCGGCTGTCAGCGCAGGGGCGCCCGGTTCTTTTTGTCAA
GACCGACCTGTCCGGTGCCCTGAATGAACTGCAAGACGAGGCAGCGCGGCTATCGTGGCTGGCCACGACG
GGCGTTCCTTGCGCAGCTGTGCTCGACGTTGTCACTGAAGCGGGAAGGGACTGGCTGCTATTGGGCGAAG
TGCCGGGGCAGGATCTCCTGTCATCTCACCTTGCTCCTGCCGAGAAAGTATCCATCATGGCTGATGCAAT
GCGGCGGCTGCATACGCTTGATCCGGCTACCTGCCCATTCGACCACCAAGCGAAACATCGCATCGAGCGA
GCACGTACTCGGATGGAAGCCGGTCTTGTCGATCAGGATGATCTGGACGAAGAGCATCAGGGGCTCGCGC
CAGCCGAACTGTTCGCCAGGCTCAAGGCGAGCATGCCCGACGGCGAGGATCTCGTCGTGACCCATGGCGA
TGCCTGCTTGCCGAATATCATGGTGGAAAATGGCCGCTTTTCTGGATTCATCGACTGTGGCCGGCTGGGT
GTGGCGGACCGCTATCAGGACATAGCGTTGGCTACCCGTGATATTGCTGAAGAGCTTGGCGGCGAATGGG
CTGACCGCTTCCTCGTGCTTTACGGTATCGCCGCTCCCGATTCGCAGCGCATCGCCTTCTATCGCCTTCT
TGACGAGTTCTTCTGATGTACGATGCATCGAAACGCGTCTGGAACAATCAACCTCTGGATTACAAAATTT
GTGAAAGATTGACTGGTATTCTTAACTATGTTGCTCCTTTTACGCTATGTGGATACGCTGCTTTAATGCC
TTTGTATCATGCTATTGCTTCCCGTATGGCTTTCATTTTCTCCTCCTTGTATAAATCCTGGTTGCTGTCT
CTTTATGAGGAGTTGTGGCCCGTTGTCAGGCAACGTGGCGTGGTGTGCACTGTGTTTGCTGACGCAACCC
CCACTGGTTGGGGCATTGCCACCACCTGTCAGCTCCTTTCCGGGACTTTCGCTTTCCCCCTCCCTATTGC
CACGGCGGAACTCATCGCCGCCTGCCTTGCCCGCTGCTGGACAGGGGCTCGGCTGTTGGGCACTGACAAT
TCCGTGGTGTTGTCGGGGAAGCTGACGTCCTTTCCATGGCTGCTCGCCTGTGTTGCCACCTGGATTCTGC
GCGGGACGTCCTTCTGCTACGTCCCTTCGGCCCTCAATCCAGCGGACCTTCCTTCCCGCGGCCTGCTGCC
GGCTCTGCGGCCTCTTCCGCGTCTTCGCCTTCGCCCTCAGACGAGTCGGATCTCCCTTTGGGCCGCCTCC
CCGCCTGGAATTAATTCTGCAGTCGAGACCTAGAAAAACATGGAGCAATCACAAGTAGCAATACAGCAGC
TACCAATGCTGATTGTGCCTGGCTAGAAGCACAAGAGGAGGAGGAGGTGGGTTTTCCAGTCACACCTCAG
GTACCTTTAAGACCAATGACTTACAAGGCAGCTGTAGATCTTAGCCACTTTTTAAAAGAAAAGGGGGGAC
TGGAAGGGCTAATTCACTCCCAACGAAGACAAGATCTGCTTTTTGCTTGTACTGGGTCTCTCTGGTTAGA
CCAGATCTGAGCCTGGGAGCTCTCTGGCTAACTAGGGAACCCACTGCTTAAGCCTCAATAAAGCTTGCCT
TGAGTGCTTCAAGTAGTGTGTGCCCGTCTGTTGTGTGACTCTGGTAACTAGAGATCCCTCAGACCCTTTT
AGTCAGTGTGGAAAATCTCTAGCAGTAGTAGTTCATGTCATCTTATTATTCAGTATTTATAACTTGCAAA
GAAATGAATATCAGAGAGTGAGAGGAACTTGTTTATTGCAGCTTATAATGGTTACAAATAAAGCAATAGC
ATCACAAATTTCACAAATAAAGCATTTTTTTCACTGCATTCTAGTTGTGGTTTGTCCAAACTCATCAATG
TATCTTATCATGTCTGGCTCTAGCTATCCCGCCCCTAACTCCGCCCAGTTCCGCCCATTCTCCGCCCCAT
GGCTGACTAATTTTTTTTATTTATGCAGAGGCCGAGGCCGCCTCGGCCTCTGAGCTATTCCAGAAGTAGT
GAGGAGGCTTTTTTGGAGGCCTAGGGACGTACCCAATTCGCCCTATAGTGAGTCGTATTACGCGCGCTCA
CTGGCCGTCGTTTTACAACGTCGTGACTGGGAAAACCCTGGCGTTACCCAACTTAATCGCCTTGCAGCAC
ATCCCCCTTTCGCCAGCTGGCGTAATAGCGAAGAGGCCCGCACCGATCGCCCTTCCCAACAGTTGCGCAG
CCTGAATGGCGAATGGG
[124 nt withheld, positions 6178-6301]
C
[91 nt withheld, positions 6303-6393]
A
[49 nt withheld, positions 6395-6443]
CCTTTGACGTTGGAGTCCACGTTCTTT
[37 nt withheld, positions 6471-6507]
ACCCTATCTCGGTCTATTCTTTTGATTTATAAGGGATTTTGCCGATTTCGGCCTATTGGTTAAAAAATGA
GCTGATTTAACAAAAATTTAACGCGAATTTTAACAAAATATTAACGCTTACAATTTAGGTGGCACTTTTC
GGGGAAATGTGCGCGGAACCCCTATTTGTTTATTTTTCTAAATACATTCAAATATGTATCCGCTCATGAG
ACAATAACCCTGATAAATGCTTCAATAATATTGAAAAAGGAAGAGTATGAGTATTCAACATTTCCGTGTC
GCCCTTATTCCCTTTTTTGCGGCATTTTGCCTTCCTGTTTTTGCTCACCCAGAAACGCTGGTGAAAGTAA
AAGATGCTGAAGATCAGTTGGGTGCACGAGTGGGTTACATCGAACTGGATCTCAACAGCGGTAAGATCCT
TGAGAGTTTTCGCCCCGAAGAACGTTTTCCAATGATGAGCACTTTTAAAGTTCTGCTATGTGGCGCGGTA
TTATCCCGTATTGACGCCGGGCAAGAGCAACTCGGTCGCCGCATACACTATTCTCAGAATGACTTGGTTG
AGTACTCACCAGTCACAGAAAAGCATCTTACGGATGGCATGACAGTAAGAGAATTATGCAGTGCTGCCAT
AACCATGAGTGATAACACTGCGGCCAACTTACTTCTGACAACGATCGGAGGACCGAAGGAGCTAACCGCT
TTTTTGCACAACATGGGGGATCATGTAACTCGCCTTGATCGTTGGGAACCGGAGCTGAATGAAGCCATAC
CAAACGACGAGCGTGACACCACGATGCCTGTAGCAATGGCAACAACGTTGCGCAAACTATTAACTGGCGA
ACTACTTACTCTAGCTTCCCGGCAACAATTAATAGACTGGATGGAGGCGGATAAAGTTGCAGGACCACTT
CTGCGCTCGGCCCTTCCGGCTGGCTGGTTTATTGCTGATAAATCTGGAGCCGGTGAGCGTGGGTCTCGCG
GTATCATTGCAGCACTGGGGCCAGATGGTAAGCCCTCCCGTATCGTAGTTATCTACACGACGGGGAGTCA
GGCAACTATGGATGAACGAAATAGACAGATCGCTGAGATAGGTGCCTCACTGATTAAGCATTGGTAACTG
TCAGACCAAGTTTACTCATATATACTTTAGATTGATTTAAAACTTCATTTTTAATTTAAAAGGATCTAGG
TGAAGATCCTTTTTGATAATCTCATGACCAAAATCCCTTAACGTGAGTTTTCGTTCCACTGAGCGTCAGA
CCCCGTAGAAAAGATCAAAGGATCTTCTTGAGATCCTTTTTTTCTGCGCGTAATCTGCTGCTTGCAAACA
AAAAAACCACCGCTACCAGCGGTGGTTTGTTTGCCGGATCAAGAGCTACCAACTCTTTTTCCGAAGGTAA
CTGGCTTCAGCAGAGCGCAGATACCAAATACTGTTCTTCTAGTGTAGCCGTAGTTAGGCCACCACTTCAA
GAACTCTGTAGCACCGCCTACATACCTCGCTCTGCTAATCCTGTTACCAGTGGCTGCTGCCAGTGGCGAT
AAGTCGTGTCTTACCGGGTTGGACTCAAGACGATAGTTACCGGATAAGGCGCAGCGGTCGGGCTGAACGG
GGGGTTCGTGCACACAGCCCAGCTTGGAGCGAACGACCTACACCGAACTGAGATACCTACAGCGTGAGCT
ATGAGAAAGCGCCACGCTTCCCGAAGGGAGAAAGGCGGACAGGTATCCGGTAAGCGGCAGGGTCGGAACA
GGAGAGCGCACGAGGGAGCTTCCAGGGGGAAACGCCTGGTATCTTTATAGTCCTGTCGGGTTTCGCCACC
TCTGACTTGAGCGTCGATTTTTGTGATGCTCGTCAGGGGGGCGGAGCCTATGGAAAAACGCCAGCAACGC
GGCCTTTTTACGGTTCCTGGCCTTTTGCTGGCCTTTTGCTCACATGTTCTTTCCTGCGTTATCCCCTGAT
TCTGTGGATAACCGTATTACCGCCTTTGAGTGAGCTGATACCGCTCGCCGCAGCCGAACGACCGAGCGCA
GCGAGTCAGTGAGCGAGGAAGCGGAAGAGCGCCCAATACGCAAACCGCCTCTCCCCGCGCGTTGGCCGAT
TCATTAATGCAGCTGGCACGACAGGTTTCCCGACTGGAAAGCGGGCAGTGAGCGCAACGCAATTAATGTG
AGTTAGCTCACTCATTAGGCACCCCAGGCTTTACACTTTATGCTTCCGGCTCGTATGTTGTGTGGAATTG
TGAGCGGATAACAATTTCACACAGGAAACAGCTATGACCATGATTACGCCAAGCGCGCAATTAACCCTCA
CTAAAGGGAACAAAAGCTGGAGCTGCAAGCTTAATGTAGTCTTATGCAATACTCTTGTAGTCTTGCAACA
TGGTAACGATGAGTTAGCAACATGCCTTACAAGGAGAGAAAAAGCACCGTGCATGCCGATTGGTGGAAGT
AAGGTGGTACGATCGTGCCTTATTAGGAAGGCAACAGACGGGTCTGACATGGATTGGACGAACCACTGAA
TTGCCGCATTGCAGAGATATTGTATTTAAGTGCCTAGCTCGATACATAAACGGGTCTCTCTGGTTAGACC
AGATCTGAGCCTGGGAGCTCTCTGGCTAACTAGGGAACCCACTGCTTAAGCCTCAATAAAGCTTGCCTTG
AGTGCTTCAAGTAGTGTGTGCCCGTCTGTTGTGTGACTCTGGTAACTAGAGATCCCTCAGACCCTTTTAG
TCAGTGTGGAAAATCTCTAGCAGTGGCGCCCGAACAGGGACTTGAAAGCGAAAGGGAAACCAGAGGAGCT
CTCTCGACGCAGGACTCGGCTTGCTGAAGCGCGCACGGCAAGAGGCGAGGGGCGGCGACTGGTGAGTACG
CCAAAAATTTTGACTAGCGGAGGCTAGAAGGAGAGAGATGGGTGCGAGAGCGTCAGTATTAAGCGGGGGA
GAATTAGATCGCGATGGGAAAAAATTCGGTTAAGGCCAGGGGGAAAGAAAAAATATAAATTAAAACATAT
AGTATGGGCAAGCAGGGAGCTAGAACGATTCGCAGTTAATCCTGGCCTGTTAGAAACATCAGAAGGCTGT
AGACAAATACTGGGACAGCTACAACCATCCCTTCAGACAGGATCAGAAGAACTTAGATCATTATATAATA
CAGTAGCAACCCTCTATTGTGTGCATCAAAGGATAGAGATAAAAGACACCAAGGAAGCTTTAGACAAGAT
AGAGGAAGAGCAAAACAAAAGTAAGACCACCGCACAGCAAGCGGCCGCTGATCTTCAGACCTGGAGGAGG
AGATATGAGGGACAATTGGAGAAGTGAATTATATAAATATAAAGTAGTAAAAATTGAACCATTAGGAGTA
GCACCCACCAAGGCAAAGAGAAGAGTGGTGCAGAGAGAAAAAAGAGCAGTGGGAATAGGAGCTTTGTTCC
TTGGGTTCTTGGGAGCAGCAGGAAGCACTATGGGCGCAGCGTCAATGACGCTGACGGTACAGGCCAGACA
ATTATTGTCTGGTATAGTGCAGCAGCAGAACAATTTGCTGAGGGCTATTGAGGCGCAACAGCATCTGTTG
CAACTCACAGTCTGGGGCATCAAGCAGCTCCAGGCAAGAATCCTGGCTGTGGAAAGATACCTAAAGGATC
AACAGCTCCTGGGGATTTGGGGTTGCTCTGGAAAACTCATTTGCACCACTGCTGTGCCTTGGAATGCTAG
TTGGAGTAATAAATCTCTGGAACAGATTTGGAATCACACGACCTGGATGGAGTGGGACAGAGAAATTAAC
AATTACACAAGCTTAATACACTCCTTAATTGA
